>Addgene plasmid #129392 | pAH-CTX1-rhadCas9-native | addgene full sequence | sequence record 266824 | Addgene NGS Result
ATGTTCTTTCCTGCGTTATCCCCTGATTCTGTGGATAACCGTATTACCGCCTTTGAGTGAGCTGATACCG
CTCGCCGCAGCCGAACGACCGAGCGCAGCGAGTCAGTGAGCGAGGAAGCGGAAGAGCGCCCAATACGCAA
ACCGCCTCTCCCCGCGCGTTGGCCGATTCATTAATGCAGCGAATTGGGGATCTTGAAGTACCTATTCCGA
AGTTCCTATTCTCTAGAAAGTATAGGAACTTCAGAGCGCTTTTGAAGCTGATGTGCTTAAAAACTTACTC
AATGGAATTAGCTTTATGCTTGTAAACCGTTTTGTGAAAAAATTTTTAAAATAAAAAAGGGGACCTCTAG
GGTCCCCAATTAATTAGTAATATAATCTATTAAAGGTCATTCAAAAGGTCATCCACCGGCGCGCGTAATA
CGACTCACTATAGGGCGAATTGGGTACCGGGCCCCCCCTCGAGGTCGACGGTATCGATAAGCTTATGTCA
ACTGGGTTCGTGCGAGCTCATCGATGCATTTAATCTTTCTGCGAATTGAGATGACGCCACTGGCTGGGCG
TCATCCCGGTTTCCCGGGTAAACACCACCGAAAAATAGTTACTATCTTCAAAGCCACATTCGGTCGAAAT
ATCACTGATTAACAGGCGGCTATGCTGGAGAAGATATTGCGCATGACACACTCTGACCTGTCGCAGATAT
TGATTGATGGTCATTCCAGTCTGCTGGCGAAATTGCTGACGCAAAACGCGCTCACTGCACGATGCCTCAT
CACAAAATTTATCCAGCGCAAAGGGACTTTTCAGGCTAGCCGCCAGCCGGGTAATCAGCTTATCCAGCAA
CGTTTCGCTGGATGTTGGCGGCAACGAATCACTGGTGTAACGATGGCGATTCAGCAACATCACCAACTGC
CCGAACAGCAACTCAGCCATTTCGTTAGCAAACGGCACATGCTGACTACTTTCATGCTCAAGCTGACCGA
TAACCTGCCGCGCCTGCGCCATCCCCATGCTACCTAAGCGCCAGTGTGGTTGCCCTGCGCTGGCGTTAAA
TCCCGGAATCGCCCCCTGCCAGTCAAGATTCAGCTTCAGACGCTCCGGGCAATAAATAATATTCTGCAAA
ACCAGATCGTTAACGGAAGCGTAGGAGTGTTTATCGTCAGCATGAATGTAAAAGAGATCGCCACGGGTAA
TGCGATAAGGGCGATCGTTGAGTACATGCAGGCCATTACCGCGCCAGACAATCACCAGCTCACAAAAATC
ATGTGTATGTTCAGCAAAGACATCTTGCGGATAACGGTCAGCCACAGCGACTGCCTGCTGGTCGCTGGCA
AAAAAATCATCTTTGAGAAGTTTTAACTGATGCGCCACCGTGGCTACCTCGGCCAGAGAACGAAGTTGAT
TATTCGCAATATGGCGTACAAATACGTTGAGAAGATTCGCGTTATTGCAGAAAGCCATCCCGTCCCTGGC
GAATATCACGCGGTGACCAGTTAAACTCTCGGCGAAAAAGCGTCGAAAAGTGGTTACTGTCGCTGAATCC
ACAGCGATAGGCGATGTCAGTAACGCTGGCCTCGCTGTGGCGTAGCAGATGTCGGGCTTTCATCAGTCGC
AGGCGGTTCAGGTATCGCTGAGGCGTCAGTCCCGTTTGCTGCTTAAGCTGCCGATGTAGCGTACGCAGTG
AAAGAGAAAATTGATCCGCCACGGCATCCCAATTCACCTCATCGGCAAAATGGTCCTCCAGCCAGGCCAG
AAGCAAGTTGAGACGTGATGCGCTGTTTTCCAGGTTCTCCTGCAAACTGCTTTTACGCAGCAAGAGCAGT
AATTGCATAAACAAGATCTCGCGACTGGCGGTCGAGGGTAAATCATTTTCCCCTTCCTGCTGTTCCATCT
GTGCAACCAGCTGTCGCACCTGCTGCAATACGCTGTGGTTAACGCGCCAGTGAGACGGATACTGCCCATC
CAGCTCTTGTGGCAGCAACTGATCCAGCCCGGCGAGAAACTGAAATCGATCCGGCGAGCGATACAGCACA
TTGGTCAGACACAGATTATCGGTATGTTCATACAGATGCCGATCATGATCGCGTACGAAACAGACCGTGC
CACCGGTGATGGTATAGGGCTGCCCATTAAACACATGAATACCCGTGCCATGTTCGACAATCACAATTTC
ATGAAAATCATGATGATGTTCAGGAAAATCCGCCTGCGGGAGCCGGGGTTCTATCGCCACGGACGCGTTA
CCAGACGGAAAAAAATCCACACTATGTAATACGGTCATACTGGCCTCCTGATGTCGTCAACACGGCGAAA
TAGTAATCACGAGGTCAGGTTCTTACCTTAAATTTTCGACGGAAAACCACGTAAAAAACGTCGATTTTTC
AAGATACAGCGTGAATTTTCAGGAAATGCGGTGAGCATCACATCACCACAATTCAGCAAATTGTGAACAT
CATCACGTTCATCTTTCCCTGGTTGCCAATGGCCCATTTTCCTGTCAGTAACGAGAAGGTCGCGAATTCA
GGCGCTTTTTAGACTGGTCGTAATGAAATTCAGCAGGAACTAGTTATGGATAAGAAATACTCAATAGGCT
TAGCTATCGGCACAAATAGCGTCGGATGGGCGGTGATCACTGATGAATATAAGGTTCCGTCTAAAAAGTT
CAAGGTTCTGGGAAATACAGACCGCCACAGTATCAAAAAAAATCTTATAGGGGCTCTTTTATTTGACAGT
GGAGAGACAGCGGAAGCGACTCGTCTCAAACGGACAGCTCGTAGAAGGTATACACGTCGGAAGAATCGTA
TTTGTTATCTACAGGAGATTTTTTCAAATGAGATGGCGAAAGTAGATGATAGTTTCTTTCATCGACTTGA
AGAGTCTTTTTTGGTGGAAGAAGACAAGAAGCATGAACGTCATCCTATTTTTGGAAATATAGTAGATGAA
GTTGCTTATCATGAGAAATATCCAACTATCTATCATCTGCGAAAAAAATTGGTAGATTCTACTGATAAAG
CGGATTTGCGCTTAATCTATTTGGCCTTAGCGCATATGATTAAGTTTCGTGGTCATTTTTTGATTGAGGG
AGATTTAAATCCTGATAATAGTGATGTGGACAAACTATTTATCCAGTTGGTACAAACCTACAATCAATTA
TTTGAAGAAAACCCTATTAACGCAAGTGGAGTAGATGCTAAAGCGATTCTTTCTGCACGATTGAGTAAAT
CAAGACGATTAGAAAATCTCATTGCTCAGCTCCCCGGTGAGAAGAAAAATGGCTTATTTGGGAATCTCAT
TGCTTTGTCATTGGGTTTGACCCCTAATTTTAAATCAAATTTTGATTTGGCAGAAGATGCTAAATTACAG
CTTTCAAAAGATACTTACGATGATGATTTAGATAATTTATTGGCGCAAATTGGAGATCAATATGCTGATT
TGTTTTTGGCAGCTAAGAATTTATCAGATGCTATTTTACTTTCAGATATCCTAAGAGTAAATACTGAAAT
AACTAAGGCTCCCCTATCAGCTTCAATGATTAAACGCTACGATGAACATCATCAAGACTTGACTCTTTTA
AAAGCTTTAGTTCGACAACAACTTCCAGAAAAGTATAAAGAAATCTTTTTTGATCAATCAAAAAACGGAT
ATGCAGGTTATATTGATGGGGGAGCTAGCCAAGAAGAATTTTATAAATTTATCAAACCAATTTTAGAAAA
AATGGATGGTACTGAGGAATTATTGGTGAAACTAAATCGTGAAGATTTGCTGCGCAAGCAACGGACCTTT
GACAACGGCTCTATTCCCCATCAAATTCACTTGGGTGAGCTGCATGCTATTTTGAGAAGACAAGAAGACT
TTTATCCATTTTTAAAAGACAATCGTGAGAAGATTGAAAAAATCTTGACTTTTCGAATTCCTTATTATGT
TGGTCCATTGGCGCGTGGCAATAGTCGTTTTGCATGGATGACTCGGAAGTCTGAAGAAACAATTACCCCA
TGGAATTTTGAAGAAGTTGTCGATAAAGGTGCTTCAGCTCAATCATTTATTGAACGCATGACAAACTTTG
ATAAAAATCTTCCAAATGAAAAAGTACTACCAAAACATAGTTTGCTTTATGAGTATTTTACGGTTTATAA
CGAATTGACAAAGGTCAAATATGTTACTGAAGGAATGCGAAAACCAGCATTTCTTTCAGGTGAACAGAAG
AAAGCCATTGTTGATTTACTCTTCAAAACAAATCGAAAAGTAACCGTTAAGCAATTAAAAGAAGATTATT
TCAAAAAAATAGAATGTTTTGATAGTGTTGAAATTTCAGGAGTTGAAGATAGATTTAATGCTTCATTAGG
TACCTACCATGATTTGCTAAAAATTATTAAAGATAAAGATTTTTTGGATAATGAAGAAAATGAAGATATC
TTAGAGGATATTGTTTTAACATTGACCTTATTTGAAGATAGGGAGATGATTGAGGAAAGACTTAAAACAT
ATGCTCACCTCTTTGATGATAAGGTGATGAAACAGCTTAAACGTCGCCGTTATACTGGTTGGGGACGTTT
GTCTCGAAAATTGATTAATGGTATTAGGGATAAGCAATCTGGCAAAACAATATTAGATTTTTTGAAATCA
GATGGTTTTGCCAATCGCAATTTTATGCAGCTGATCCATGATGATAGTTTGACATTTAAAGAAGACATTC
AAAAAGCACAAGTGTCTGGACAAGGCGATAGTTTACATGAACATATTGCAAATTTAGCTGGTAGCCCTGC
TATTAAAAAAGGTATTTTACAGACTGTAAAAGTTGTTGATGAATTGGTCAAAGTAATGGGGCGGCATAAG
CCAGAAAATATCGTTATTGAAATGGCACGTGAAAATCAGACAACTCAAAAGGGCCAGAAAAATTCGCGAG
AGCGTATGAAACGAATCGAAGAAGGTATCAAAGAATTAGGAAGTCAGATTCTTAAAGAGCATCCTGTTGA
AAATACTCAATTGCAAAATGAAAAGCTCTATCTCTATTATCTCCAAAATGGAAGAGACATGTATGTGGAC
CAAGAATTAGATATTAATCGTTTAAGTGATTATGATGTCGATGCCATTGTTCCACAAAGTTTCCTTAAAG
ACGATTCAATAGACAATAAGGTCTTAACGCGTTCTGATAAAAATCGTGGTAAATCGGATAACGTTCCAAG
TGAAGAAGTAGTCAAAAAGATGAAAAACTATTGGAGACAACTTCTAAACGCCAAGTTAATCACTCAACGT
AAGTTTGATAATTTAACGAAAGCTGAACGTGGAGGTTTGAGTGAACTTGATAAAGCTGGTTTTATCAAAC
GCCAATTGGTTGAAACTCGCCAAATCACTAAGCATGTGGCACAAATTTTGGATAGTCGCATGAATACTAA
ATACGATGAAAATGATAAACTTATTCGAGAGGTTAAAGTGATTACCTTAAAATCTAAATTAGTTTCTGAC
TTCCGAAAAGATTTCCAATTCTATAAAGTACGTGAGATTAACAATTACCATCATGCCCATGATGCGTATC
TAAATGCCGTCGTTGGAACTGCTTTGATTAAGAAATATCCAAAACTTGAATCGGAGTTTGTCTATGGTGA
TTATAAAGTTTATGATGTTCGTAAAATGATTGCTAAGTCTGAGCAAGAAATAGGCAAAGCAACCGCAAAA
TATTTCTTTTACTCTAATATCATGAACTTCTTCAAAACAGAAATTACACTTGCAAATGGAGAGATTCGCA
AACGCCCTCTAATCGAAACTAATGGGGAAACTGGAGAAATTGTCTGGGATAAAGGGCGAGATTTTGCCAC
AGTGCGCAAAGTATTGTCCATGCCCCAAGTCAATATTGTCAAGAAAACAGAAGTACAGACAGGCGGATTC
TCCAAGGAGTCAATTTTACCAAAAAGAAATTCGGACAAGCTTATTGCTCGTAAAAAAGACTGGGATCCAA
AAAAATATGGTGGTTTTGATAGTCCAACGGTAGCTTATTCAGTCCTAGTGGTTGCTAAGGTGGAAAAAGG
GAAATCGAAGAAGTTAAAATCCGTTAAAGAGTTACTAGGGATCACAATTATGGAAAGAAGTTCCTTTGAA
AAAAATCCGATTGACTTTTTAGAAGCTAAAGGATATAAGGAAGTTAAAAAAGACTTAATCATTAAACTAC
CTAAATATAGTCTTTTTGAGTTAGAAAACGGTCGTAAACGGATGCTGGCTAGTGCCGGAGAATTACAAAA
AGGAAATGAGCTGGCTCTGCCAAGCAAATATGTGAATTTTTTATATTTAGCTAGTCATTATGAAAAGTTG
AAGGGTAGTCCAGAAGATAACGAACAAAAACAATTGTTTGTGGAGCAGCATAAGCATTATTTAGATGAGA
TTATTGAGCAAATCAGTGAATTTTCTAAGCGTGTTATTTTAGCAGATGCCAATTTAGATAAAGTTCTTAG
TGCATATAACAAACATAGAGACAAACCAATACGTGAACAAGCAGAAAATATTATTCATTTATTTACGTTG
ACGAATCTTGGAGCTCCCGCTGCTTTTAAATATTTTGATACAACAATTGATCGTAAACGATATACGTCTA
CAAAAGAAGTTTTAGATGCCACTCTTATCCATCAATCCATCACTGGTCTTTATGAAACACGCATTGATTT
GAGTCAGCTAGGAGGTGACTAACTCGAGTAAGGATCTCCAGGCATCAAATAAAACGAAAGGCTCAGTCGA
AAGACTGGGCCTTTCGTTTTATCTGTTGTTTGTCGGTGAACGCTCTCTACTAGAGTCACACTGGCTCACC
TTCGGGTGGGCCTTTCTGCGTGCGGCCGCCACCGCGGTGGAGCTCCAGCTTTTGTTCCCTTTAGTGAGGG
TTAATTGCGCGGGTGGATGACCTTTTGAATGACCTTTAATAGATTATATTACTAATTAATTGGGGACCCT
AGAGGTCCCCTTTTTTATTTTAAAAATTTTTTCACAAAACGGTTTACAAGCATAAAGCTAATTCAGCAAG
GACGGCCCCGACATCGTAGGTCTGCTGAATCAGGCGCTGAAACTTTCCTGAAGCAACGAAAAAGGGGCCC
TGCGGGGCCCCTTTTTTCTGCGCCTCGTTCCCAGTTTGTTCCCAAATCGTTCACTCCTGAGAGTGGGTCG
AATGGAAACATCAATGAAAACAGCAGGTTATATGGCGGAGGCGGTGAGATTCGAACTCATATGAAACGCC
CCAACCTCGCTGGAGGCCGCATTATTCCTGGGCCCTACTGTCCATTTTCACTCGCGTTTGTTCCCAGAGT
GTTCCCAGCGTGTGCGAGAGAGCCTGGAAGCCTGCCGTCAAACCTGCCGTCCCAGGGCAACAGCCGGATT
TCATGTTGACCCATTGAAATCCATTGCTGTTGACAAAGGGAATCAGGGGATCTTGAAGTTCCTATTCCGA
AGTTCCTATTCTCTAGAAAGTATAGGAACTTCAGAGCGCTTTTGAAGCTAATTCGCTGCATTAATGAATC
GGCCAACGCGCGGGGAGAGGCGGTTTGCGTATTGGGCGCTCTTCCGCTTCCTCGCTCACTGACTCGCTGC
GCTCGGTCGTTCGGCTGCGGCGAGCGGTATCAGCTCACTCAAAGGCGGTAATACGGTTATCCACAGAATC
AGGGGATAACGCAGGAAAGAACATGAATTAATTCTCATGTTTGACAGCTTATCATCGATTAGCTTTAATG
CGGTAGTTTATCACAGTTAAATTGCTAACGCAGTCAGGCACCGTGTATGAAATCTAACAATGCGCTCATC
GTCATCCTCGGCACCGTCACCCTGGATGCTGTAGGCATAGGCTTGGTTATGCCGGTACTGCCGGGCCTCT
TGCGGGATATTGTCCATTCCGACAGCATCGCCAGTCACTATGGCGTGCTGCTAGCGCTATATGCGTTGAT
GCAATTTCTATGCGCACCCGTTCTCGGAGCACTGTCCGACCGCTTTGGCCGCCGCCCAGTCCTGCTCGCT
TCGCTACTTGGAGCCACTATCGACTACGCGATCATGGCGACCACACCCGTCCTGTGGATTCTCTACGCCG
GACGCATCGTGGCCGGCATCACCGGCGCCACAGGTGCGGTTGCTGGCGCCTATATCGCCGACATCACCGA
TGGGGAAGATCGGGCTCGCCACTTCGGGCTCATGAGCGCTTGTTTCGGCGTGGGTATGGTGGCAGGCCCC
GTGGCCGGGGGACTGTTGGGCGCCATCTCCTTACATGCACCATTCCTTGCGGCGGCGGTGCTCAACGGCC
TCAACCTACTACTGGGCTGCTTCCTAATGCAGGAGTCGCATAAGGGAGAGCGCCGACCCATGCCCTTGAG
AGCCTTCAACCCAGTCAGCTCCTTCCGGTGGGCGCGGGGCATGACTATCGTCGCCGCACTTATGACTGTC
TTCTTTATCATGCAACTCGTAGGACAGGTGCCGGCAGCGCTCTGGGTCATTTTCGGCGAGGACCGCTTTC
GCTGGAGCGCGACGATGATCGGCCTGTCGCTTGCGGTATTCGGAATCTTGCACGCCCTCGCTCAAGCCTT
CGTCACTGGTCCCGCCACCAAACGTTTCGGCGAGAAGCAGGCCATTATCGCCGGCATGGCGGCCGACGCG
CTGGGCTACGTCTTGCTGGCGTTCGCGACGCGAGGCTGGATGGCCTTCCCCATTATGATTCTTCTCGCTT
CCGGCGGCATCGGGATGCCCGCGTTGCAGGCCATGCTGTCCAGGCAGGTAGATGACGACCATCAGGGACA
GCTTCAAGGATCGCTCGCGGCTCTTACCAGCCTAACTTCGATCATTGGACCGCTGATCGTCACGGCGATT
TATGCCGCCTCGGCGAGCACATGGAACGGGTTGGCATGGATTGTAGGCGCCGCCCTATACCTTGTCTGCC
TCCCCGCGTTGCGTCGCGGTGCATGGAGCCGGGCCACCTCGACCTGAATGGAAGCCGGCGGCACCTCGCT
AACGGATTCACCACTCCAAGAATTGGAGCCAATCAATTCTTGCGGAGAACTGTGAATGCGCAAACCAACC
CTTGACTCACCAGTCACAGAAAAGCATCTTACGGATGGCATGACAGTAAGAGAATTATGCAGTGCTGCCA
TAACCATGAGTGATAACACTGCGGCCAACTTACTTCTGACAACGATCGGAGGACCGAAGGAGCTAACCGC
TTTTTTGCACAACATGGGGGATCATGTAACTCGCCTTGATCGTTGGGAACCGGAGCTGAATGAAGCCATA
CCAAACGACGAGCGTGACACCACGATGCCTGTAGCAATGGCAACAACGTTGCGCAAACTATTAACTGGCG
AACTACTTACTCTAGCTTCCCGGCAACAATTAATAGACTGGATGGAGGCGGATAAAGTTGCAGGACCACT
TCTGCGCTCGGCCCTTCCGGCTGGCTGGTTTATTGCTGATAAATCTGGAGCCGGTGAGCGTGGGTCTCGC
GGTATCATTGCAGCACTGGGGCCAGATGGTAAGCCCTCCCGTATCGTAGTTATCTACACGACGGGGAGTC
AGGCAACTATGGATGAACGAAATAGACAGATCGCTGAGATAGGTGCCTCACTGATTAAGCATTGGTAACT
GTCAGACCAAGTTTACTCATATATACTTTAGATTGATTTAAAACTTCATTTTTAATTTAAAAGGATCTAG
GTGAAGATCCTTTTTGATAATCTCATGACCAAAATCCCTTAACGTGAGTTTTCGTTCCACTGAGCGTCAG
ACCCCGTAGAAAAGATCAAAGGATCTTCTTGAGATCCTTTTTTTCTGCGCGTAATCTGCTGCTTGCAAAC
AAAAAAACCACCGCTACCAGCGGTGGTTTGTTTGCCGGATCAAGAGCTACCAACTCTTTTTCCGAAGGTA
ACTGGCTTCAGCAGAGCGCAGATACCAAATACTGTTCTTCTAGTGTAGCCGTAGTTAGGCCACCACTTCA
AGAACTCTGTAGCACCGCCTACATACCTCGCTCTGCTAATCCTGTTACCAGTGGCTGCTGCCAGTGGCGA
TAAGTCGTGTCTTACCGGGTTGGACTCAAGACGATAGTTACCGGATAAGGCGCAGCGGTCGGGCTGAACG
GGGGGTTCGTGCACACAGCCCAGCTTGGAGCGAACGACCTACACCGAACTGAGATACCTACAGCGTGAGC
TATGAGAAAGCGCCACGCTTCCCGAAGGGAGAAAGGCGGACAGGTATCCGGTAAGCGGCAGGGTCGGAAC
AGGAGAGCGCACGAGGGAGCTTCCAGGGGGAAACGCCTGGTATCTTTATAGTCCTGTCGGGTTTCGCCAC
CTCTGACTTGAGCGTCGATTTTTGTGATGCTCGTCAGGGGGGCGGAGCCTATGGAAAAACGCCAGCAACG
CGGCCTTTTTACGGTTCCTGGCCTTTTGCTGGCCTTTTGCTCACATCCAGCTTGGTAGCCTGAACGCTTG
GTGTGGATCAGGGGAACCAGATGGCAGACGGAGTCGAGGTACGCGGAAAACGGATCAGGATCTACTTCCG
CTACCAGGGCGAGCTGTGTAGGGAGTCCATACCAGGGGACGCAACGCCCGAGAATATAGCCAATGCCGAA
CAGCTGGCCGGCATCATCAACTACGAGATCAAGCAAGGAGTCTTCAGCTACAGCCGACACTTCCCGGACT
CACCGCGGGTGAAAAGCAACACCTTGGGCCATTACATCGACCTCTGGCTCGACATCAAACGCAACCAGAT
TGCCGCCAGCGGCTTCCGCGGCTACACCAGCCGCGTGGAAACCCACATCCGACCTCGCTGGGGTGACAGC
CAGGCCGACAGCATCGACCACCTGGATATTCAAGACTGGGTGCAGAACACGCTCATGCCCAAGCTGCACA
ACAAGACGGTGCGAGAGATCGTCAGCAACCTGCGGCAGATCTTCCGGCTGTATCGAACTCGGAACCGGAG
CGCGCACGACCCAACAGACGGCATCGTGATCACTCTTCCGGATGCGGATGACCCAGACCCATTCACTCGT
GAGGAAATCGACCTCATCCTCGGTACTGAAACCGCGCGCATCGGTGAGCTGAACCTGGCGGAGTTCATGA
TCTGGAGCGGCCCCCGCGTCAGCGAGGCCATAGCTCTGGCCTGGGAAGATGTCGATTTGGACACGGGGAC
CGTGGTTTTCCGCCGCGCTCGTGTACGCAGCCAGTACAAGGTCACCAAGACTCGCCGATCGACGAGGAAG
GTCCAGCTACTGGCCCCGGCGCTGCGCGCACTCCAGCAGCAGGCCAAGCTAACCAGACGCCTTCCGCCCG
TACAGATCGAGGTGATAGACCGCGACAACCGGACCAGAAAGCCTCAACGGGTACGCTTCGTGTTCCACAA
CAGTGCTAGCGGGGCGGCGTACTCCACGTCGGATACGCTGCGCAACGGCTGGTGGCATGGCCACCTCAGG
AATGCGGGCGTCCGCTCGCGTGGTCCCAATCAGTGCCGCCACACCTTCGCCAGCCAGATGCTCAGCAGCG
GCATCGCCACTCCCGAATGGATCGCGGACCAGATGGGGCACACCTCGACGGCGATGATCTTCAAGCATTA
CGCCAAGTGGATCAGCAAGGACGGCCCCGACATCGTAGGTCTGCTGAATCAGGCGCTGAAACTTTCCTGA
AGCAACGAAAAAGGTTAAGGTATACTTTCCGCTGCATAACCCTGCTTCGGGGTCATTATAGCGATTTTTT
CGGTATATCCATCCTTTTTCGCACGATATACAGGATTTTGCCAAAGGGTTCGTGTAGACTTTCCTTGGTG
TATCCAACGGCGTCAGCCGGGCAGGATAGGTGAAGTAGGCCCACCCGCGAGCGGGTGTTCCTTCTTCACT
GTCCCTTATTCGCACCTGGCGGTGCTCAACGGGAATCCTGCTCTGCGAGGCTGGCCGATAAGCTCTAGC
Features (pLannotate 1.2.2; 21 found; start..end, strand, type, name):
    126..180     +  CDS            lacI (fragment): lac repressor; lacI; The lac repressor binds to the lac operator to inhibit transcription in E. coli. This inhibition can be relieved by adding lactose or isopropyl-β-D-thiogalactopyranoside (IPTG).
    209..242     +  protein_bind   FRT (minimal): supports FLP-mediated excision but not integration (Turan and Bode, 2011) FLP recombinase from the Saccharomyces cerevisiae 2μ plasmid
    416..434     +  promoter       T7 promoter: promoter for bacteriophage T7 RNA polymerase
    443..484     -  misc_feature   MCS (fragment): pBluescript multiple cloning site
    520..1368    -  CDS            rhaR: transcriptional activator of rhaR and rhaS; E. coli rhaR; needed for rhamnose-dependent activation of the rhaB promoter
   1442..2278    -  CDS            rhaS: positive regulator of the rhaB promoter; E. coli rhaS; activated by L-rhamnose
   2424..2542    +  promoter       rhaB promoter: promoter of the E. coli rhaBAD operon, conferring tight induction with L-rhamnose and repression with D-glucose in the presence of RhaR and RhaS (Giacalone et al., 2006)
   2566..6670    +  CDS            dCas9 (fragment): catalytically dead mutant of the Cas9 endonuclease from the Streptococcus pyogenes Type II CRISPR/Cas system RNA-guided DNA-binding protein that lacks endonuclease activity due to the D10A mutation in the RuvC catalytic domain and the H840A mutation in the HNH catalytic domain
   6696..6767    +  terminator     rrnB T1 terminator: transcription terminator T1 from the E. coli rrnB gene
   6783..6810    +  terminator     T7Te terminator: phage T7 early transcription terminator
   6812..6835    -  misc_feature   MCS (fragment): pBluescript multiple cloning site
   6848..6866    -  promoter       T3 promoter: promoter for bacteriophage T3 RNA polymerase
   7405..7452    +  protein_bind   FRT: FLP-mediated recombination occurs in the 8-bp core sequence TCTAGAAA (Turan and Bode, 2011). FLP recombinase from the Saccharomyces cerevisiae 2μ plasmid
   7475..7529    -  CDS            lacI (fragment): lac repressor; lacI; The lac repressor binds to the lac operator to inhibit transcription in E. coli. This inhibition can be relieved by adding lactose or isopropyl-β-D-thiogalactopyranoside (IPTG).
   7531..7655    -  rep_origin     RSF ori (fragment): Plasmids containing the RSF 1030 origin of replication can be propagated in E. coli cells that contain additional plasmids with compatible origins.
   7671..7699    +  promoter       tet promoter: E. coli promoter for tetracycline efflux protein gene
   7747..8937    +  CDS            TcR: tetracycline efflux protein; tet; confers resistance to tetracycline
   9035..9587    +  CDS            bla(M) (fragment): β-lactamase lacking the signal sequence; bla(M); allows cytosolic expression of β-lactamase
   9759..10347   +  rep_origin     ori: high-copy-number ColE1/pMB1/pBR322/pUC origin of replication
  11779..11887   +  oriT           oriT: incP origin of transfer
  11899..124     +  rep_origin     RSF ori (fragment) (across the origin): Plasmids containing the RSF 1030 origin of replication can be propagated in E. coli cells that contain additional plasmids with compatible origins.
