[The description below was written by a language model from this plasmid's Addgene catalogue record and pLannotate feature annotations shown in this document.]
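Description:
pAH-CTX1-rhadCas9-native is a bacterial CRISPR interference plasmid of about 11.9 kb, built on the pAH-CTX1-rha backbone as part of a broad-host-range CRISPRi toolkit for silencing gene expression in Burkholderia. It is propagated in E. coli from a high-copy ColE1/pUC-type origin and selected with tetracycline through a tet-promoter-driven TcR efflux gene. An incP oriT allows the plasmid to be mobilised by conjugation into recipient bacteria. The annotation also picks up short fragments resembling lacI, an RSF origin and a truncated β-lactamase. These look like backbone remnants rather than functional parts, and the record lists tetracycline as the only resistance.

The payload is the native, non-codon-optimised Streptococcus pyogenes dCas9 gene, inserted between SpeI and NotI sites. It carries the D10A and H840A substitutions, which inactivate the RuvC and HNH nuclease domains, so the protein binds DNA under guide RNA direction without cutting it. Expression is driven by the E. coli rhaBAD promoter. The activator genes rhaS and rhaR are encoded divergently upstream, giving L-rhamnose-inducible control, and the rrnB T1 and T7Te terminators follow the coding sequence. Flanking T7 and T3 promoters and polylinker fragments come from the cloning region.

The two FRT sites are oriented so that FLP recombinase could excise the backbone segment carrying the resistance marker, origin and oriT, leaving the dCas9 cassette behind. The record does not describe an integration mechanism, and no integrase or attachment site is annotated. No guide RNA cassette is annotated either, so the guide must be supplied separately. The plasmid serves as the native-codon counterpart to the codon-optimised pAH-CTX1-rhadCas9.
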