Addgene plasmid #129392: pAH-CTX1-rhadCas9-native
Purpose: Derived from pAH-CTX1-rha. The native Streptococcus pyogenes dCas9 gene cloned downstream of PrhaBAD. Non-codon-optimized dCas9 version of pAH-CTX1-rhadCas9.
Depositing lab: Silvia Cardona. Depositing organization: University of Manitoba. Publication: A broad-host-range CRISPRi toolkit for silencing gene expression in Burkholderia. Hogan AM, Rahman ASMZ, Lightly TJ, Cardona ST. ACS Synth Biol. 2019 Sep 6. doi: 10.1021/acssynbio.9b00232. PubMed 31491085.
Backbone
  Vector backbone: pAH-CTX1-rha
  Backbone manufacturer: Andrew Hogan
  Backbone size w/o insert (bp): 7649
  Total vector size (bp): 11897
  Modifications to backbone: Insertion of Streptococcus pyogenes dCas9
  Vector type: Bacterial Expression, CRISPR
Growth in bacteria
  Bacterial resistance: Tetracycline, 10 μg/mL
  Growth temperature: 37°C
  Growth strain: DH5alpha
  Copy number: High Copy
Gene/Insert
  Gene/Insert name: S. pyogenes dCas9
  Species: S. pyogenes
  Insert size (bp): 4248
  Mutation: Aspartate 10 to Alanine, Histidine 840 to Alanine
  GenBank ID: AE004092.2
  Promoter: PrhaBAD
  Cloning method: Restriction Enzyme; 5′ cloning site SpeI (not destroyed); 3′ cloning site NotI (not destroyed)
  Sequencing primers: 5′ GGGTTCTATCGCCACGGAC; 3′ CTTCCGCTGTCTCTCCACTG
Resource information
  A portion of this plasmid was derived from a plasmid made by: dCas9 designed for S. pyogenes was cloned by Qi et al. (2013). The plasmid, 44249, was distributed by Addgene.
Terms and licenses: Academic/Nonprofit Terms; Industry Terms: Not Available to Industry
How to cite: pAH-CTX1-rhadCas9-native was a gift from Silvia Cardona (Addgene plasmid # 129392 ; http://n2t.net/addgene:129392 ; RRID:Addgene_129392)
